Addgene plasmid #142585: TFORF0280
Purpose: Lentiviral vector for overexpressing transcription factor ORFs with unique 24-bp barcodes. Barcodes facilitate identification of transcription factors in pooled screens.
Depositing lab: Feng Zhang. Depositing organization: Broad Institute. Publication: A transcription factor atlas of directed differentiation. Joung J, Ma S, Tay T, Geiger-Schuller KR, Kirchgatterer PC, Verdine VK, Guo B, Arias-Garcia MA, Allen WE, Singh A, Kuksenko O, Abudayyeh OO, Gootenberg JS, Fu Z, Macrae RK, Buenrostro JD, Regev A, Zhang F. Cell. 2023 Jan 5;186(1):209-229.e26. doi: 10.1016/j.cell.2022.11.026. PubMed 36608654.
Backbone
  Vector backbone: pLX_TRC317
  Backbone manufacturer: Broad Institute Genetic Perturbation Platform
  Backbone size w/o insert (bp): 8264
  Vector type: Mammalian Expression, Lentiviral
  Selectable markers: Puromycin
Growth in bacteria
  Bacterial resistance: Ampicillin, 100 μg/mL
  Growth temperature: 37°C
  Growth strain: NEB Stable
  Copy number: High Copy
Gene/Insert
  Gene/Insert name: IGFBP1
  Species: H. sapiens (human)
  Insert size (bp): 881
  Entrez Gene: IGFBP1 (a.k.a. AFBP, IBP1, IGF-BP25, PP12, hIGFBP-1)
  Promoter: EF1a
  Cloning method: Unknown
  Sequencing primers: 5′ GGGTGGAGACTGAAGTTAGGCCAG; 3′ CACATAGCGTAAAAGGAGCAACATAG
Terms and licenses: Academic/Nonprofit Terms; Industry Terms: Not Available to Industry
Depositor comments: NM_000596,ENST00000275525 . The transcription factor ORF portion of this plasmid was synthesized by Genewiz. Please test multiple small colonies in case of plasmid recombination. To make this collection available in a timely manner, a portion of this collection was not fully sequenced by Addgene. If an Addgene verified full plasmid sequence is not available, please contact us prior to placing an order to request the full sequence.
How to cite: TFORF0280 was a gift from Feng Zhang (Addgene plasmid # 142585 ; http://n2t.net/addgene:142585 ; RRID:Addgene_142585)
