[The description below was written by a language model from this plasmid's Addgene catalogue record and pLannotate feature annotations shown in this document.]
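Description:
TFORF0280 is a third-generation-style, self-inactivating lentiviral expression plasmid built on the pLX_TRC317 backbone. It belongs to a barcoded collection of open reading frames made for transcription factor overexpression screens. In bacteria it is maintained through a high-copy ColE1/pUC-type origin and selected with ampicillin via the β-lactamase gene. An f1 origin and remnants of a lac/lacZα cloning region with flanking T3 and T7 promoters are also annotated in the backbone. The depositor notes that the plasmid can recombine, as is common for LTR-containing vectors, and that the ORF portion was made by gene synthesis.

The viral genome is transcribed from an RSV promoter fused to a truncated HIV-1 5' LTR. This is followed by the Ψ packaging signal with a gag fragment, the Rev response element for Rev-dependent nuclear export, and a cPPT/CTS element, and it ends in a ΔU3 3' LTR with a downstream SV40 polyadenylation signal. Two expression units sit between the LTRs. An SV40 early promoter/origin region lies upstream of the puromycin N-acetyltransferase gene, which allows selection of transduced mammalian cells. A full-length EF-1α promoter drives the human IGFBP1 coding sequence, which encodes insulin-like growth factor binding protein 1. A WPRE downstream of the ORF enhances transcript stability and expression.

The catalogue entry describes a unique 24-bp barcode that identifies the ORF in pooled screens. The feature table does not annotate it, so its position cannot be stated from the record. A short U6 promoter fragment is called between the ORF and the WPRE; its function is not given. The construct is intended for producing lentivirus that stably overexpresses IGFBP1, individually or within pooled, barcode-read screens such as directed differentiation studies.
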