Features (pLannotate 1.2.2; 31 found; start..end, strand, type, name):
      5..231     +  promoter       RSV promoter: Rous sarcoma virus enhancer/promoter
    232..412     +  LTR            5' LTR (truncated): truncated 5' long terminal repeat (LTR) from HIV-1
    459..584     +  misc_feature   HIV-1 Ψ: packaging signal of human immunodeficiency virus type 1
    568..931     +  CDS            HIV-1 gag (fragment): gag protein from human immunodeficiency virus 1; gag
   1077..1310    +  misc_feature   RRE: The Rev response element (RRE) of HIV-1 allows for Rev-dependent mRNA export from the nucleus to the cytoplasm.
   1687..1713    +  CDS            Rev (fragment): human immunodeficiency virus 1 (HIV-1) Rev protein; rev; enhances nuclear export of unspliced and incompletely spliced viral mRNAs
   1720..1743    +  promoter       SV40 promoter (fragment): SV40 early promoter
   1744..1815    +  promoter       SV40 promoter (fragment): SV40 enhancer and early promoter
   1839..1974    +  rep_origin     SV40 ori: SV40 origin of replication
   2020..2616    +  CDS            PuroR (fragment): puromycin N-acetyltransferase; pac from Streptomyces; confers resistance to puromycin
   2665..2782    +  misc_feature   cPPT/CTS: central polypurine tract and central termination sequence of HIV-1
   2847..2913    +  CDS            small t antigen (fragment): SV40 (simian virus 40) small t antigen
   2920..4098    +  promoter       EF-1α promoter: strong constitutive promoter for human elongation factor EF-1α
   4115..4891    +  CDS            IGFBP1: IBP1_HUMAN - Also known as IBP1. Experimental evidence at protein level: Swiss-Prot protein existence level 1. IGF-binding proteins prolong the half-life of the IGFs and have been shown to either inhibit or stimulate the growth promoting effects of the IGFs on cell culture. They alter the interaction of IGFs with their cell surface receptors. Promotes cell migration. From Homo sapiens (Human).
   4907..4960    +  promoter       U6 promoter (fragment): RNA polymerase III promoter for human U6 snRNA
   5002..5590    +  misc_feature   WPRE: woodchuck hepatitis virus posttranscriptional regulatory element
   5641..5660    +  misc_feature   cPPT/CTS (fragment): central polypurine tract and central termination sequence of HIV-1
   5662..5895    +  LTR            3' LTR (ΔU3): self-inactivating 3' long terminal repeat (LTR) from HIV-1
   5973..6094    +  polyA_signal   SV40 poly(A) signal: SV40 polyadenylation signal
   6134..6269    +  rep_origin     SV40 ori: SV40 origin of replication
   6290..6308    -  promoter       T7 promoter: promoter for bacteriophage T7 RNA polymerase
   6316..6471    +  CDS            lacZα (fragment): LacZα fragment of β-galactosidase; lacZ fragment
   6476..6904    +  rep_origin     f1 ori (sequence partly withheld): f1 bacteriophage origin of replication; arrow indicates direction of (+) strand synthesis
   6957..7061    +  promoter       AmpR promoter: bla
   7062..7922    +  CDS            AmpR: β-lactamase; bla; confers resistance to ampicillin, carbenicillin, and related antibiotics
   8093..8681    +  rep_origin     ori: high-copy-number ColE1/pMB1/pBR322/pUC origin of replication
   8864..8956    +  CDS            lacI (fragment): lac repressor; lacI; The lac repressor binds to the lac operator to inhibit transcription in E. coli. This inhibition can be relieved by adding lactose or isopropyl-β-D-thiogalactopyranoside (IPTG).
   8969..8990    +  protein_bind   CAP binding site: CAP binding activates transcription in the presence of cAMP. E. coli catabolite activator protein
   9005..9035    +  promoter       lac promoter: promoter for the E. coli lac operon
   9043..9059    +  protein_bind   lac operator: The lac repressor binds to the lac operator to inhibit transcription in E. coli. This inhibition can be relieved by adding lactose or isopropyl-β-D-thiogalactopyranoside (IPTG). lac repressor encoded by lacI
   9104..9122    +  promoter       T3 promoter: promoter for bacteriophage T3 RNA polymerase
>Addgene plasmid #142585 | TFORF0280 | addgene full sequence | sequence record 395976 | Addgene NGS Result
TTAATGTAGTCTTATGCAATACTCTTGTAGTCTTGCAACATGGTAACGATGAGTTAGCAACATGCCTTAC
AAGGAGAGAAAAAGCACCGTGCATGCCGATTGGTGGAAGTAAGGTGGTACGATCGTGCCTTATTAGGAAG
GCAACAGACGGGTCTGACATGGATTGGACGAACCACTGAATTGCCGCATTGCAGAGATATTGTATTTAAG
TGCCTAGCTCGATACATAAACGGGTCTCTCTGGTTAGACCAGATCTGAGCCTGGGAGCTCTCTGGCTAAC
TAGGGAACCCACTGCTTAAGCCTCAATAAAGCTTGCCTTGAGTGCTTCAAGTAGTGTGTGCCCGTCTGTT
GTGTGACTCTGGTAACTAGAGATCCCTCAGACCCTTTTAGTCAGTGTGGAAAATCTCTAGCAGTGGCGCC
CGAACAGGGACTTGAAAGCGAAAGGGAAACCAGAGGAGCTCTCTCGACGCAGGACTCGGCTTGCTGAAGC
GCGCACGGCAAGAGGCGAGGGGCGGCGACTGGTGAGTACGCCAAAAATTTTGACTAGCGGAGGCTAGAAG
GAGAGAGATGGGTGCGAGAGCGTCAGTATTAAGCGGGGGAGAATTAGATCGCGATGGGAAAAAATTCGGT
TAAGGCCAGGGGGAAAGAAAAAATATAAATTAAAACATATAGTATGGGCAAGCAGGGAGCTAGAACGATT
CGCAGTTAATCCTGGCCTGTTAGAAACATCAGAAGGCTGTAGACAAATACTGGGACAGCTACAACCATCC
CTTCAGACAGGATCAGAAGAACTTAGATCATTATATAATACAGTAGCAACCCTCTATTGTGTGCATCAAA
GGATAGAGATAAAAGACACCAAGGAAGCTTTAGACAAGATAGAGGAAGAGCAAAACAAAAGTAAGACCAC
CGCACAGCAAGCGGCCGCTGATCTTCAGACCTGGAGGAGGAGATATGAGGGACAATTGGAGAAGTGAATT
ATATAAATATAAAGTAGTAAAAATTGAACCATTAGGAGTAGCACCCACCAAGGCAAAGAGAAGAGTGGTG
CAGAGAGAAAAAAGAGCAGTGGGAATAGGAGCTTTGTTCCTTGGGTTCTTGGGAGCAGCAGGAAGCACTA
TGGGCGCAGCGTCAATGACGCTGACGGTACAGGCCAGACAATTATTGTCTGGTATAGTGCAGCAGCAGAA
CAATTTGCTGAGGGCTATTGAGGCGCAACAGCATCTGTTGCAACTCACAGTCTGGGGCATCAAGCAGCTC
CAGGCAAGAATCCTGGCTGTGGAAAGATACCTAAAGGATCAACAGCTCCTGGGGATTTGGGGTTGCTCTG
GAAAACTCATTTGCACCACTGCTGTGCCTTGGAATGCTAGTTGGAGTAATAAATCTCTGGAACAGATTTG
GAATCACACGACCTGGATGGAGTGGGACAGAGAAATTAACAATTACACAAGCTTAATACACTCCTTAATT
GAAGAATCGCAAAACCAGCAAGAAAAGAATGAACAAGAATTATTGGAATTAGATAAATGGGCAAGTTTGT
GGAATTGGTTTAACATAACAAATTGGCTGTGGTATATAAAATTATTCATAATGATAGTAGGAGGCTTGGT
AGGTTTAAGAATAGTTTTTGCTGTACTTTCTATAGTGAATAGAGTTAGGCAGGGATATTCACCATTATCG
TTTCAGACCCACCTCCCAACCCCGAGGGGACCCATGCATTGCATCTCAATTAGTCAGCAACCAGGTGTGG
AAAGTCCCCAGGCTCCCCAGCAGGCAGAAGTATGCAAAGCATGCGTCTCAATTAGTCAGCAACCATAGTC
CCGCCCCTAACTCCGCCCATCCCGCCCCTAACTCCGCCCAGTTCCGCCCATTCTCCGCCCCATGGCTGAC
TAATTTTTTTTATTTATGCAGAGGCCGAGGCCGCCTCGGCCTCTGAGCTATTCCAGAAGTAGTGAGGAGG
CTTTTTTGGAGGCCTAGGCTTTTGCAAAAAGCTTTCTAGAGGTACCACCGGAGCTTACCATGACCGAGTA
CAAGCCCACGGTGCGCCTCGCCACCCGCGACGACGTCCCCAGGGCCGTACGCACCCTCGCCGCCGCGTTC
GCCGACTACCCCGCCACGCGCCACACCGTCGATCCGGACCGCCACATCGAGCGGGTCACCGAGCTGCAAG
AACTCTTCCTCACGCGCGTCGGGCTCGACATCGGCAAGGTGTGGGTCGCGGACGACGGCGCCGCCGTGGC
GGTCTGGACCACGCCGGAGAGCGTCGAAGCGGGGGCGGTGTTCGCCGAGATCGGCCCGCGCATGGCCGAG
TTGAGCGGTTCCCGGCTGGCCGCGCAGCAACAGATGGAAGGCCTCCTGGCGCCGCACCGGCCCAAGGAGC
CCGCGTGGTTCCTGGCCACCGTCGGCGTCTCGCCCGACCACCAGGGCAAGGGTCTGGGCAGCGCCGTCGT
GCTCCCCGGAGTGGAGGCGGCCGAGCGCGCCGGGGTGCCCGCCTTCCTGGAGACCTCCGCGCCCCGCAAC
CTCCCCTTCTACGAGCGGCTCGGCTTCACCGTCACCGCCGACGTCGAGGTGCCCGAAGGACCGCGCACCT
GGTGCATGACCCGCAAGCCCGGTGCCAGTTAACGAATTCTAGATCTTGAGACAAATGGCAGTATTCATCC
ACAATTTTAAAAGAAAAGGGGGGATTGGGGGGTACAGTGCAGGGGAAAGAATAGTAGACATAATAGCAAC
AGACATACAAACTAAAGAATTACAAAAACAAATTACAAAAATTCAAAATTTTCGGGTTTATTACAGGGAC
AGCAGAGATCCACTTTGGCGCCGGCTCGAGGCCTGCAGGTGCAAAGATGGATAAAGTTTTAAACAGAGAG
GAATCTTTGCAGCTAATGGACCTTCTAGGTCTTGAAAGGAGTGGGAATTGGCTCCGGTGCCCGTCAGTGG
GCAGAGCGCACATCGCCCACAGTCCCCGAGAAGTTGGGGGGAGGGGTCGGCAATTGAACCGGTGCCTAGA
GAAGGTGGCGCGGGGTAAACTGGGAAAGTGATGTCGTGTACTGGCTCCGCCTTTTTCCCGAGGGTGGGGG
AGAACCGTATATAAGTGCAGTAGTCGCCGTGAACGTTCTTTTTCGCAACGGGTTTGCCGCCAGAACACAG
GTAAGTGCCGTGTGTGGTTCCCGCGGGCCTGGCCTCTTTACGGGTTATGGCCCTTGCGTGCCTTGAATTA
CTTCCACCTGGCTGCAGTACGTGATTCTTGATCCCGAGCTTCGGGTTGGAAGTGGGTGGGAGAGTTCGAG
GCCTTGCGCTTAAGGAGCCCCTTCGCCTCGTGCTTGAGTTGAGGCCTGGCCTGGGCGCTGGGGCCGCCGC
GTGCGAATCTGGTGGCACCTTCGCGCCTGTCTCGCTGCTTTCGATAAGTCTCTAGCCATTTAAAATTTTT
GATGACCTGCTGCGACGCTTTTTTTCTGGCAAGATAGTCTTGTAAATGCGGGCCAAGATCTGCACACTGG
TATTTCGGTTTTTGGGGCCGCGGGCGGCGACGGGGCCCGTGCGTCCCAGCGCACATGTTCGGCGAGGCGG
GGCCTGCGAGCGCGGCCACCGAGAATCGGACGGGGGTAGTCTCAAGCTGGCCGGCCTGCTCTGGTGCCTG
GCCTCGCGCCGCCGTGTATCGCCCCGCCCTGGGCGGCAAGGCTGGCCCGGTCGGCACCAGTTGCGTGAGC
GGAAAGATGGCCGCTTCCCGGCCCTGCTGCAGGGAGCTCAAAATGGAGGACGCGGCGCTCGGGAGAGCGG
GCGGGTGAGTCACCCACACAAAGGAAAAGGGCCTTTCCGTCCTCAGCCGTCGCTTCATGTGACTCCACGG
AGTACCGGGCGCCGTCCAGGCACCTCGATTAGTTCTCGAGCTTTTGGAGTACGTCGTCTTTAGGTTGGGG
GGAGGGGTTTTATGCGATGGAGTTTCCCCACACTGAGTGGGTGGAGACTGAAGTTAGGCCAGCTTGGCAC
TTGATGTAATTCTCCTTGGAATTTGCCCTTTTTGAGTTTGGATCTTGGTTCATTCTCAAGCCTCAGACAG
TGGTTCAAAGTTTTTTTCTTCCATTTCAGGTGTCGTGAGGCTAGCACCGCCACCATGTCAGAGGTCCCCG
TTGCTCGCGTCTGGCTGGTACTGCTCCTGCTGACTGTCCAGGTCGGCGTGACAGCCGGCGCTCCGTGGCA
GTGCGCGCCCTGCTCCGCCGAGAAGCTCGCGCTCTGCCCGCCGGTGTCCGCCTCGTGCTCGGAGGTCACC
CGGTCCGCCGGCTGCGGCTGTTGCCCGATGTGCGCCCTGCCTCTGGGCGCCGCGTGCGGCGTGGCGACTG
CACGCTGCGCCCGGGGACTCAGTTGCCGCGCGCTGCCGGGGGAGCAGCAACCTCTGCACGCCCTCACCCG
CGGCCAAGGCGCCTGCGTGCAGGAGTCTGACGCCTCCGCTCCCCATGCTGCAGAGGCAGGGAGCCCTGAA
AGCCCAGAGAGCACGGAGATAACTGAGGAGGAGCTCCTGGATAATTTCCATCTGATGGCCCCTTCTGAAG
AGGATCATTCCATCCTTTGGGACGCCATCAGTACCTATGATGGCTCGAAGGCTCTCCATGTCACCAACAT
CAAAAAATGGAAGGAGCCCTGCCGAATAGAACTCTACAGAGTCGTAGAGAGTTTAGCCAAGGCACAGGAG
ACATCAGGAGAAGAAATTTCCAAATTTTACCTGCCAAACTGCAACAAGAATGGATTTTATCACAGCAGAC
AGTGTGAGACATCCATGGATGGAGAGGCGGGACTCTGCTGGTGCGTCTACCCTTGGAATGGGAAGAGGAT
CCCTGGGTCTCCAGAGATCAGGGGAGACCCCAACTGCCAGATATATTTTAATGTACAAAACTAGTAATGA
ACTAGTCCGTAACTTGAAAGTATTTCGATTTCTTGGCTTTATATATCTTGTGGAAAGGACGATATTGTAC
CTCTGGCACACACCCGACGCGTTAAGTCGACAATCAACCTCTGGATTACAAAATTTGTGAAAGATTGACT
GGTATTCTTAACTATGTTGCTCCTTTTACGCTATGTGGATACGCTGCTTTAATGCCTTTGTATCATGCTA
TTGCTTCCCGTATGGCTTTCATTTTCTCCTCCTTGTATAAATCCTGGTTGCTGTCTCTTTATGAGGAGTT
GTGGCCCGTTGTCAGGCAACGTGGCGTGGTGTGCACTGTGTTTGCTGACGCAACCCCCACTGGTTGGGGC
ATTGCCACCACCTGTCAGCTCCTTTCCGGGACTTTCGCTTTCCCCCTCCCTATTGCCACGGCGGAACTCA
TCGCCGCCTGCCTTGCCCGCTGCTGGACAGGGGCTCGGCTGTTGGGCACTGACAATTCCGTGGTGTTGTC
GGGGAAATCATCGTCCTTTCCTTGGCTGCTCGCCTGTGTTGCCACCTGGATTCTGCGCGGGACGTCCTTC
TGCTACGTCCCTTCGGCCCTCAATCCAGCGGACCTTCCTTCCCGCGGCCTGCTGCCGGCTCTGCGGCCTC
TTCCGCGTCTTCGCCTTCGCCCTCAGACGAGTCGGATCTCCCTTTGGGCCGCCTCCCCGCGTCGACTTTA
AGACCAATGACTTACAAGGCAGCTGTAGATCTTAGCCACTTTTTAAAAGAAAAGGGGGGACTGGAAGGGC
TAATTCACTCCCAACGAAGACAAGATCTGCTTTTTGCTTGTACTGGGTCTCTCTGGTTAGACCAGATCTG
AGCCTGGGAGCTCTCTGGCTAACTAGGGAACCCACTGCTTAAGCCTCAATAAAGCTTGCCTTGAGTGCTT
CAAGTAGTGTGTGCCCGTCTGTTGTGTGACTCTGGTAACTAGAGATCCCTCAGACCCTTTTAGTCAGTGT
GGAAAATCTCTAGCAGTACGTATAGTAGTTCATGTCATCTTATTATTCAGTATTTATAACTTGCAAAGAA
ATGAATATCAGAGAGTGAGAGGAACTTGTTTATTGCAGCTTATAATGGTTACAAATAAAGCAATAGCATC
ACAAATTTCACAAATAAAGCATTTTTTTCACTGCATTCTAGTTGTGGTTTGTCCAAACTCATCAATGTAT
CTTATCATGTCTGGCTCTAGCTATCCCGCCCCTAACTCCGCCCATCCCGCCCCTAACTCCGCCCAGTTCC
GCCCATTCTCCGCCCCATGGCTGACTAATTTTTTTTATTTATGCAGAGGCCGAGGCCGCCTCGGCCTCTG
AGCTATTCCAGAAGTAGTGAGGAGGCTTTTTTGGAGGCCTAGGGACGTACCCAATTCGCCCTATAGTGAG
TCGTATTACGCGCGCTCACTGGCCGTCGTTTTACAACGTCGTGACTGGGAAAACCCTGGCGTTACCCAAC
TTAATCGCCTTGCAGCACATCCCCCTTTCGCCAGCTGGCGTAATAGCGAAGAGGCCCGCACCGATCGCCC
TTCCCAACAGTTGCGCAGCCTGAATGGCGAATGGG
[124 nt withheld, positions 6476-6599]
C
[91 nt withheld, positions 6601-6691]
A
[49 nt withheld, positions 6693-6741]
CCTTTGACGTTGGAGTCCACGTTCTTT
[37 nt withheld, positions 6769-6805]
ACCCTATCTCGGTCTATTCTTTTGATTTATAAGGGATTTTGCCGATTTCGGCCTATTGGTTAAAAAATGA
GCTGATTTAACAAAAATTTAACGCGAATTTTAACAAAATATTAACGCTTACAATTTAGGTGGCACTTTTC
GGGGAAATGTGCGCGGAACCCCTATTTGTTTATTTTTCTAAATACATTCAAATATGTATCCGCTCATGAG
ACAATAACCCTGATAAATGCTTCAATAATATTGAAAAAGGAAGAGTATGAGTATTCAACATTTCCGTGTC
GCCCTTATTCCCTTTTTTGCGGCATTTTGCCTTCCTGTTTTTGCTCACCCAGAAACGCTGGTGAAAGTAA
AAGATGCTGAAGATCAGTTGGGTGCACGAGTGGGTTACATCGAACTGGATCTCAACAGCGGTAAGATCCT
TGAGAGTTTTCGCCCCGAAGAACGTTTTCCAATGATGAGCACTTTTAAAGTTCTGCTATGTGGCGCGGTA
TTATCCCGTATTGACGCCGGGCAAGAGCAACTCGGTCGCCGCATACACTATTCTCAGAATGACTTGGTTG
AGTACTCACCAGTCACAGAAAAGCATCTTACGGATGGCATGACAGTAAGAGAATTATGCAGTGCTGCCAT
AACCATGAGTGATAACACTGCGGCCAACTTACTTCTGACAACGATCGGAGGACCGAAGGAGCTAACCGCT
TTTTTGCACAACATGGGGGATCATGTAACTCGCCTTGATCGTTGGGAACCGGAGCTGAATGAAGCCATAC
CAAACGACGAGCGTGACACCACGATGCCTGTAGCAATGGCAACAACGTTGCGCAAACTATTAACTGGCGA
ACTACTTACTCTAGCTTCCCGGCAACAATTAATAGACTGGATGGAGGCGGATAAAGTTGCAGGACCACTT
CTGCGCTCGGCCCTTCCGGCTGGCTGGTTTATTGCTGATAAATCTGGAGCCGGTGAGCGTGGGTCTCGCG
GTATCATTGCAGCACTGGGGCCAGATGGTAAGCCCTCCCGTATCGTAGTTATCTACACGACGGGGAGTCA
GGCAACTATGGATGAACGAAATAGACAGATCGCTGAGATAGGTGCCTCACTGATTAAGCATTGGTAACTG
TCAGACCAAGTTTACTCATATATACTTTAGATTGATTTAAAACTTCATTTTTAATTTAAAAGGATCTAGG
TGAAGATCCTTTTTGATAATCTCATGACCAAAATCCCTTAACGTGAGTTTTCGTTCCACTGAGCGTCAGA
CCCCGTAGAAAAGATCAAAGGATCTTCTTGAGATCCTTTTTTTCTGCGCGTAATCTGCTGCTTGCAAACA
AAAAAACCACCGCTACCAGCGGTGGTTTGTTTGCCGGATCAAGAGCTACCAACTCTTTTTCCGAAGGTAA
CTGGCTTCAGCAGAGCGCAGATACCAAATACTGTTCTTCTAGTGTAGCCGTAGTTAGGCCACCACTTCAA
GAACTCTGTAGCACCGCCTACATACCTCGCTCTGCTAATCCTGTTACCAGTGGCTGCTGCCAGTGGCGAT
AAGTCGTGTCTTACCGGGTTGGACTCAAGACGATAGTTACCGGATAAGGCGCAGCGGTCGGGCTGAACGG
GGGGTTCGTGCACACAGCCCAGCTTGGAGCGAACGACCTACACCGAACTGAGATACCTACAGCGTGAGCT
ATGAGAAAGCGCCACGCTTCCCGAAGGGAGAAAGGCGGACAGGTATCCGGTAAGCGGCAGGGTCGGAACA
GGAGAGCGCACGAGGGAGCTTCCAGGGGGAAACGCCTGGTATCTTTATAGTCCTGTCGGGTTTCGCCACC
TCTGACTTGAGCGTCGATTTTTGTGATGCTCGTCAGGGGGGCGGAGCCTATGGAAAAACGCCAGCAACGC
GGCCTTTTTACGGTTCCTGGCCTTTTGCTGGCCTTTTGCTCACATGTTCTTTCCTGCGTTATCCCCTGAT
TCTGTGGATAACCGTATTACCGCCTTTGAGTGAGCTGATACCGCTCGCCGCAGCCGAACGACCGAGCGCA
GCGAGTCAGTGAGCGAGGAAGCGGAAGAGCGCCCAATACGCAAACCGCCTCTCCCCGCGCGTTGGCCGAT
TCATTAATGCAGCTGGCACGACAGGTTTCCCGACTGGAAAGCGGGCAGTGAGCGCAACGCAATTAATGTG
AGTTAGCTCACTCATTAGGCACCCCAGGCTTTACACTTTATGCTTCCGGCTCGTATGTTGTGTGGAATTG
TGAGCGGATAACAATTTCACACAGGAAACAGCTATGACCATGATTACGCCAAGCGCGCAATTAACCCTCA
CTAAAGGGAACAAAAGCTGGAGCTGCAAGC
