>Addgene plasmid #142585 | TFORF0280 | depositor partial sequence | sequence record 279893 | Insert
ACCGCCACCATGTCAGAGGTCCCCGTTGCTCGCGTCTGGCTGGTACTGCTCCTGCTGACTGTCCAGGTCG
GCGTGACAGCCGGCGCTCCGTGGCAGTGCGCGCCCTGCTCCGCCGAGAAGCTCGCGCTCTGCCCGCCGGT
GTCCGCCTCGTGCTCGGAGGTCACCCGGTCCGCCGGCTGCGGCTGTTGCCCGATGTGCGCCCTGCCTCTG
GGCGCCGCGTGCGGCGTGGCGACTGCACGCTGCGCCCGGGGACTCAGTTGCCGCGCGCTGCCGGGGGAGC
AGCAACCTCTGCACGCCCTCACCCGCGGCCAAGGCGCCTGCGTGCAGGAGTCTGACGCCTCCGCTCCCCA
TGCTGCAGAGGCAGGGAGCCCTGAAAGCCCAGAGAGCACGGAGATAACTGAGGAGGAGCTCCTGGATAAT
TTCCATCTGATGGCCCCTTCTGAAGAGGATCATTCCATCCTTTGGGACGCCATCAGTACCTATGATGGCT
CGAAGGCTCTCCATGTCACCAACATCAAAAAATGGAAGGAGCCCTGCCGAATAGAACTCTACAGAGTCGT
AGAGAGTTTAGCCAAGGCACAGGAGACATCAGGAGAAGAAATTTCCAAATTTTACCTGCCAAACTGCAAC
AAGAATGGATTTTATCACAGCAGACAGTGTGAGACATCCATGGATGGAGAGGCGGGACTCTGCTGGTGCG
TCTACCCTTGGAATGGGAAGAGGATCCCTGGGTCTCCAGAGATCAGGGGAGACCCCAACTGCCAGATATA
TTTTAATGTACAAAACTAGTAATGAACTAGTCCGTAACTTGAAAGTATTTCGATTTCTTGGCTTTATATA
TCTTGTGGAAAGGACGATATTGTACCTCTGGCACACACCCG
