>Addgene plasmid #142585 | TFORF0280 | depositor partial sequence | sequence record 279894 | Barcode
TATTGTACCTCTGGCACACACCCG
